>Addgene plasmid #31138 | pcDNA3.1-ADAM7 (H243Y) | addgene partial sequence | sequence record 35757 | BGH-rev 5'-TAGAAGGCACAGTCGAGG-3'
CTTGGTACCGAGCTCGGATCCACTAGTCCAGTGTGGTGGAATTCTGCAGATATCCAGCACAGTGGCGGCC
GCCTACTTATCGTCGTCATCCTTGTAATCCTTGGCACTTTGATTGGGATCTGCGATTCCTCTTGAATCTT
TACTTGCAGGTTTATTTAGGAAATGAATTTCTGGCAGGATTGGCTCAGTCCTTATCTGCTGCTCATCACC
AAAGTATCCTTTGTTCTCCACTCCCAGGGTTTCTGTAGGTGGGCTCTGAACTTGCTTCAACTTGATACAT
TTTCGGTAACGAACTAATAGTATAAGAACTCCGATACCGACAATAACCAGGACAAGCACAACAACCAAGA
TGGTGATATTGGTAACATGTAAGGTTTCTTCACAGGCTACAGGTGCCTGTCCTTCCTCACAGTGGCACTG
GAGTCCGTGGCCATCCACAGGATTTTCATTGCACTGAGAGGGGCAATTGGTTGAGATATAGACCTTTTCC
ATGTTTAGACATTCACCATTGTTGCACACCATTCCCTCTCCACATTTTGTTCCTGACGCCACCAGGCCAA
TGTCTGTAGAATCATGGTATAAAAAAATAGTTTTGCATTTGACAGTAGCATTCTTCTGGGGATCCTTAAG
GTGATAAGTCTTGTCTTCTCCAAGGAGAGAGGAAAGCTCCCCTCCAGTGCAGTAGATCTTTCCACATCTG
ACATCTTTCTCCTCACAGGGAAGAAATCTGTTTTCCTTGTTTTTGCAGTATCCAAATTTATTTCCTTTTG
TATTCATCTTGTAGCAGATATCATGACTCTCTATTGCCTCATCATCAAATAGTTCAGAGCACTGATCCTC
ACGAGTTGGACATTTCCCCATGAAACAGTAGCCTTCTGAGTTCTTGCAAGGAAATCCATTGACCCTGAAC
TGGTCCTT
