>Addgene plasmid #31138 | pcDNA3.1-ADAM7 (H243Y) | addgene partial sequence | sequence record 36829 | hADAM7-F  5'-ATCGCAGAAATGGTCATCCT-3'
TTGGGGATGGTCAATTTTGTCAACATGATTTATAAAACCTTAAACATCTATGTGACGTTGGTTGGCATTG
AAATATGGACACATGAAGATAAAATAGAACTATATTCAAATATAGAAACTACCTTATTGCGTTTTTCATT
TTGGCAAGAAAAGATCCTTAAAACACGGAAGGATTTTGATCATGTTGTATTACTCAGTGGGAAGTGGCTC
TACTCACATGTGCAAGGAATTTCTTATCCAGGGGGTATGTGCCTGCCCTATTATTCCACCAGTATCATTA
AGGATCTTTTACCTGACACAAACATAATTGCAAACAGAATGGCACATCAACTGGGGCATAACCTTGGGAT
GCAGCATGACGAGTTCCCATGCACCTGTCCTTCAGGAAAATGCGTGATGGACAGTGATGGAAGCATTCCT
GCACTGAAATTCAGTAAATGCAGCCAAAACCAATACCACCAGTACTTGAAGGATTATAAGCCAACATGCA
TGCTCAACATTCCATTTCCTTACAATTTTCATGATTTCCAATTTTGTGGAAACAAGAAGTTGGATGAGGG
TGAAGAGTGTGACTGTGGCCCTGCTCAGGAGTGTACTAATCCTTGCTGTGATGCACACACATGTGTACTG
AAGCCAGGATTTACTTGTGCAGAAGGAGAATGCTGTGAATCTTGTCAGATAAAAAAAGCAGGGTCCATAT
GCAGACCGGCGAAAGATGAATGTGATTTTCCTGAGATGTGCACTGGCCACTCGCCTGCCTGTCCTAAGGA
CCAGTTCAGGGTCAATGGATTTCCTTGCAAGAACTCAGAAGGCTACTGTTTCATGGGGAAATGTCCAACT
CGTGAGGATCAGTGCTCTGAACTATTTGATGATGAGGCAATAGAGAGTCATGATATC
