[The description below was written by a language model from this plasmid's Addgene catalogue record.]
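Description:
pcDNA3.1-ADAM7 (H243Y) is a mammalian expression plasmid built on the pcDNA3.1 backbone (about 5.5 kb without insert). It carries a roughly 2.3 kb human ADAM7 coding sequence, which encodes a member of the disintegrin and metalloproteinase family. The insert bears a point mutation that changes histidine 243 to tyrosine, and a FLAG epitope is fused to its C terminus so the protein can be detected or immunoprecipitated with anti-FLAG antibodies. The insert was placed between XbaI and NotI sites by restriction cloning, and both sites remain intact, so the cassette can be excised or transferred.

The plasmid is maintained in E. coli at high copy number under ampicillin selection. A neomycin resistance marker allows G418 selection of stably transfected mammalian cells. The record does not name the promoter or list other regulatory features. pcDNA3.1 vectors generally drive the insert from the CMV immediate-early promoter with a downstream polyadenylation signal, but no feature table is available here to confirm this.

The associated publication is a mutational analysis of the ADAM family that found ADAM7 and ADAM29 to be frequently mutated in melanoma. This suggests that H243Y is one of the variants examined in that work, although the record does not say so explicitly. The construct suits transient or stable expression of the tagged mutant in cultured mammalian cells, for example to compare its behaviour with wild-type ADAM7 in functional assays.
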