Addgene plasmid #31138: pcDNA3.1-ADAM7 (H243Y)
Depositing lab: Yardena Samuels. Depositing organization: National Human Genome Research Institute (NHGRI). Publication: Analysis of the disintegrin-metalloproteinases family reveals ADAM29 and ADAM7 are often mutated in melanoma. Wei X, Moncada-Pazos A, Cal S, Soria-Valles C, Gartner J, Rudloff U, Lin JC, Rosenberg SA, Lopez-Otin C, Samuels Y. Hum Mutat. 2011 Jun;32(6):E2148-75. doi: 10.1002/humu.21477. Epub 2011 Feb 24. PubMed 21618342.
Backbone
  Vector backbone: pcDNA3.1
  Backbone size w/o insert (bp): 5500
  Vector type: Mammalian Expression
  Selectable markers: Neomycin (select with G418)
Growth in bacteria
  Bacterial resistance: Ampicillin, 100 μg/mL
  Growth temperature: 37°C
  Growth strain: DH5alpha
  Copy number: High Copy
Gene/Insert
  Gene/Insert name: ADAM7
  Species: H. sapiens (human)
  Insert size (bp): 2265
  Mutation: Histidine 243 changed to Tyrosine
  Entrez Gene: ADAM7 (a.k.a. ADAM 7, ADAM-7, EAPI, GP-83, GP83)
  Tag / fusion protein: FLAG (C terminal on insert)
  Cloning method: Restriction Enzyme; 5′ cloning site XbaI (not destroyed); 3′ cloning site NotI (not destroyed)
  Sequencing primers: 5′ n/a
Terms and licenses: Academic/Nonprofit Terms; Industry Terms: Not Available to Industry
How to cite: pcDNA3.1-ADAM7 (H243Y) was a gift from Yardena Samuels (Addgene plasmid # 31138 ; http://n2t.net/addgene:31138 ; RRID:Addgene_31138)
